Addgene plasmid #43363: II-GCAA
Depositing lab: Chad Cowan & Kiran Musunuru. Depositing organization: Harvard University. Publication: A TALEN Genome-Editing System for Generating Human Stem Cell-Based Disease Models. Ding Q, Lee YK, Schaefer EA, Peters DT, Veres A, Kim K, Kuperwasser N, Motola DL, Meissner TB, Hendriks WT, Trevisan M, Gupta RM, Moisan A, Banks E, Friesen M, Schinzel RT, Xia F, Tang A, Xia Y, Figueroa E, Wann A, Ahfeldt T, Daheron L, Zhang F, Rubin LL, Peng LF, Chung RT, Musunuru K, Cowan CA. Cell Stem Cell. 2012 Dec 12. pii: S1934-5909(12)00645-5. doi: 10.1016/j.stem.2012.11.011. PubMed 23246482.
Backbone
  Vector backbone: pCRII-TOPO
  Backbone manufacturer: Invitrogen
  Backbone size w/o insert (bp): 3973
  Vector type: Bacterial Cloning
Growth in bacteria
  Bacterial resistance: Ampicillin and Kanamycin, 100 & 50 μg/mL
  Growth temperature: 37°C
  Growth strain: Top10
  Copy number: High Copy
Gene/Insert
  Gene/Insert name: II-GCAA
  Species: Synthetic
  Insert size (bp): 426
  Cloning method: TOPO Cloning
  Sequencing primers: 5′ T7; 3′ M13-rev
Terms and licenses: Academic/Nonprofit Terms; Industry Terms: Not Available to Industry
How to cite: II-GCAA was a gift from Chad Cowan & Kiran Musunuru (Addgene plasmid # 43363 ; http://n2t.net/addgene:43363 ; RRID:Addgene_43363)
