[The description below was written by a language model from this plasmid's Addgene catalogue record.]
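Description:
II-GCAA is a bacterial cloning plasmid built on the commercial pCRII-TOPO backbone (about 4 kb without insert), carrying a 426 bp synthetic insert introduced by TOPO cloning. It is maintained as a high-copy plasmid in E. coli and is selectable with both ampicillin and kanamycin, reflecting the two resistance markers this backbone carries. The insert sits between T7 and M13-reverse priming sites, which are the ones listed for sequence verification. No feature table is supplied, so the origin and other backbone elements can only be inferred from the named vector rather than confirmed from annotation.

The record does not describe the insert beyond its name, synthetic origin and size. The associated publication reports a TALEN genome-editing system for generating human stem cell-based disease models, which suggests that this plasmid is one member of a library of pre-assembled TAL effector repeat modules. On that reading, "GCAA" would denote the four DNA bases recognised by a tetramer of repeats (a length broadly consistent with 426 bp), and "II" would denote the module's position in the ordered assembly of a full repeat array. This interpretation is drawn from the name and publication context and is not stated explicitly in the catalogue fields.

The plasmid has no recorded promoter-driven expression cassette, tag or reporter for use in mammalian cells. It appears to serve as a storage and propagation vector, from which the insert would be taken and combined with other modules in a separate TALEN expression backbone.
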