>Addgene plasmid #43363 | II-GCAA | depositor partial sequence | sequence record 58628 | II-GCAA sequence 426 bps
CGTCTCGCTTAACCCCAGAGCAGGTCGTGGCCATCGCGAGCAATAACGGCGGAAAACAGGCTTTGGAAAC
GGTGCAGAGGCTCCTTCCAGTGCTGTGCCAAGCGCACGGACTCACCCCAGAGCAGGTCGTGGCGATCGCA
AGCCACGACGGAGGAAAGCAAGCCTTGGAAACAGTACAGAGGCTGTTGCCTGTGCTGTGCCAAGCGCACG
GCCTCACCCCAGAGCAGGTCGTGGCAATCGCCTCCAACATTGGCGGGAAACAGGCACTCGAGACTGTCCA
GCGCCTGCTTCCCGTGCTGTGCCAAGCGCACGGATTAACCCCAGAGCAGGTCGTGGCAATCGCCTCCAAC
ATTGGCGGGAAACAGGCACTCGAGACTGTCCAGCGCCTGCTTCCCGTGCTGTGCCAAGCGCACGGGCTCA
GAGACG
