>Addgene plasmid #43363 | II-GCAA | addgene partial sequence | sequence record 61904 | M13-F20 5'-TGTAAAACGACGGCCAGT-3'
CTATAGGGCGAATTGGGCCCTCTAGATGCATGCTCGAGCGGCCGCCAGTGTGATGGATATCTGCAGAATT
CGCCCTTCTTTCCTGTGCCCACGTCTCTGAGCCCGTGCGCTTGGCACAGCACGGGAAGCAGGCGCTGGAC
AGTCTCGAGTGCCTGTTTCCCGCCAATGTTGGAGGCGATTGCCACGACCTGCTCTGGGGTTAATCCGTGC
GCTTGGCACAGCACGGGAAGCAGGCGCTGGACAGTCTCGAGTGCCTGTTTCCCGCCAATGTTGGAGGCGA
TTGCCACGACCTGCTCTGGGGTGAGGCCGTGCGCTTGGCACAGCACAGGCAACAGCCTCTGTACTGTTTC
CAAGGCTTGCTTTCCTCCGTCGTGGCTTGCGATCGCCACGACCTGCTCTGGGGTGAGTCCGTGCGCTTGG
CACAGCACTGGAAGGAGCCTCTGCACCGTTTCCAAAGCCTGTTTTCCGCCGTTATTGCTCGCGATGGCCA
CGACCTGCTCTGGGGTTAAGCGAGACGCGCTAGGACGGCAAGGGCGAATTCCAGCACACTGGCGGCCGTT
ACTAGTGGATCCGAGCTCGGTACCAAGCTTGATGCATAGCTTGAGTATTCTATAGTGTCACCTAAATAGC
TTGGCGTAATCATGGTCATAGCTGTTTCCTGTGTGAAATTGTTATCCGCTCACAATTCCACACAACATAC
GAGCCGGAAGCATAAAGTGTAAAGCCTGGGGTGCCTAATGAGTGAGCTAACTCACATTAATTGCGTTGCG
CTCACTGCCCGCTTTCCAGTCGGGAAACCTGTCGTGCCAGCTGCATTAATGAATCGGCCAACGCGCGGGG
AGAGGCGGTTTGCGTATTGGGCGCTCTTCCGCTTCCTCGCTCACTGACTCGCTGCGCTCGGTCGTTCGGC
TGCGGCGAGCGGTATCAGCTCACTCAAAGGCGGTAATACGGTTATCCACAGAATCAGGGGATAACGCAGG
AAAGAACATGTGAGCAAAAGGCCAGCAAAAGGCCAGGAACC
